>Addgene plasmid #76932 | STK32C gRNA (BRDN0001146377) | addgene full sequence | sequence record 186788 | Addgene Assembled Sequence
CCCGGGTGCAAAGATGGATAAAGTTTTAAACAGAGAGGAATCTTTGCAGCTAATGGACCTTCTAGGTCTT
GAAAGGAGTGGGAATTGGCTCCGGTGCCCGTCAGTGGGCAGAGCGCACATCGCCCACAGTCCCCGAGAAG
TTGGGGGGAGGGGTCGGCAATTGATCCGGTGCCTAGAGAAGGTGGCGCGGGGTAAACTGGGAAAGTGATG
TCGTGTACTGGCTCCGCCTTTTTCCCGAGGGTGGGGGAGAACCGTATATAAGTGCAGTAGTCGCCGTGAA
CGTTCTTTTTCGCAACGGGTTTGCCGCCAGAACACAGGTAAGTGCCGTGTGTGGTTCCCGCGGGCCTGGC
CTCTTTACGGGTTATGGCCCTTGCGTGCCTTGAATTACTTCCACCTGGCTGCAGTACGTGATTCTTGATC
CCGAGCTTCGGGTTGGAAGTGGGTGGGAGAGTTCGAGGCCTTGCGCTTAAGGAGCCCCTTCGCCTCGTGC
TTGAGTTGAGGCCTGGCCTGGGCGCTGGGGCCGCCGCGTGCGAATCTGGTGGCACCTTCGCGCCTGTCTC
GCTGCTTTCGATAAGTCTCTAGCCATTTAAAATTTTTGATGACCTGCTGCGACGCTTTTTTTCTGGCAAG
ATAGTCTTGTAAATGCGGGCCAAGATCTGCACACTGGTATTTCGGTTTTTGGGGCCGCGGGCGGCGACGG
GGCCCGTGCGTCCCAGCGCACATGTTCGGCGAGGCGGGGCCTGCGAGCGCGGCCACCGAGAATCGGACGG
GGGTAGTCTCAAGCTGGCCGGCCTGCTCTGGTGCCTGGCCTCGCGCCGCCGTGTATCGCCCCGCCCTGGG
CGGCAAGGCTGGCCCGGTCGGCACCAGTTGCGTGAGCGGAAAGATGGCCGCTTCCCGGCCCTGCTGCAGG
GAGCTCAAAATGGAGGACGCGGCGCTCGGGAGAGCGGGCGGGTGAGTCACCCACACAAAGGAAAAGGGCC
TTTCCGTCCTCAGCCGTCGCTTCATGTGACTCCACGGAGTACCGGGCGCCGTCCAGGCACCTCGATTAGT
TCTCGAGCTTTTGGAGTACGTCGTCTTTAGGTTGGGGGGAGGGGTTTTATGCGATGGAGTTTCCCCACAC
TGAGTGGGTGGAGACTGAAGTTAGGCCAGCTTGGCACTTGATGTAATTCTCCTTGGAATTTGCCCTTTTT
GAGTTTGGATCTTGGTTCATTCTCAAGCCTCAGACAGTGGTTCAAAGTTTTTTTCTTCCATTTCAGGTGT
CGTGACGTACGGCCACCATGACCGAGTACAAGCCCACGGTGCGCCTCGCCACCCGCGACGACGTCCCCAG
GGCCGTACGCACCCTCGCCGCCGCGTTCGCCGACTACCCCGCCACGCGCCACACCGTCGATCCGGACCGC
CACATCGAGCGGGTCACCGAGCTGCAAGAACTCTTCCTCACGCGCGTCGGGCTCGACATCGGCAAGGTGT
GGGTCGCGGACGACGGCGCCGCCGTGGCGGTCTGGACCACGCCGGAGAGCGTCGAAGCGGGGGCGGTGTT
CGCCGAGATCGGCCCGCGCATGGCCGAGTTGAGCGGTTCCCGGCTGGCCGCGCAGCAACAGATGGAAGGC
CTCCTGGCGCCGCACCGGCCCAAGGAGCCCGCGTGGTTCCTGGCCACCGTCGGAGTCTCGCCCGACCACC
AGGGCAAGGGTCTGGGCAGCGCCGTCGTGCTCCCCGGAGTGGAGGCGGCCGAGCGCGCCGGGGTGCCCGC
CTTCCTGGAGACCTCCGCGCCCCGCAACCTCCCCTTCTACGAGCGGCTCGGCTTCACCGTCACCGCCGAC
GTCGAGGTGCCCGAAGGACCGCGCACCTGGTGCATGACCCGCAAGCCCGGTGCCTGAACGCGTTAAGTCG
ACAATCAACCTCTGGATTACAAAATTTGTGAAAGATTGACTGGTATTCTTAACTATGTTGCTCCTTTTAC
GCTATGTGGATACGCTGCTTTAATGCCTTTGTATCATGCTATTGCTTCCCGTATGGCTTTCATTTTCTCC
TCCTTGTATAAATCCTGGTTGCTGTCTCTTTATGAGGAGTTGTGGCCCGTTGTCAGGCAACGTGGCGTGG
TGTGCACTGTGTTTGCTGACGCAACCCCCACTGGTTGGGGCATTGCCACCACCTGTCAGCTCCTTTCCGG
GACTTTCGCTTTCCCCCTCCCTATTGCCACGGCGGAACTCATCGCCGCCTGCCTTGCCCGCTGCTGGACA
GGGGCTCGGCTGTTGGGCACTGACAATTCCGTGGTGTTGTCGGGGAAATCATCGTCCTTTCCTTGGCTGC
TCGCCTGTGTTGCCACCTGGATTCTGCGCGGGACGTCCTTCTGCTACGTCCCTTCGGCCCTCAATCCAGC
GGACCTTCCTTCCCGCGGCCTGCTGCCGGCTCTGCGGCCTCTTCCGCGTCTTCGCCTTCGCCCTCAGACG
AGTCGGATCTCCCTTTGGGCCGCCTCCCCGCGTCGACTTTAAGACCAATGACTTACAAGGCAGCTGTAGA
TCTTAGCCACTTTTTAAAAGAAAAGGGGGGACTGGAAGGGCTAATTCACTCCCAACGAAGACAAGATCTG
CTTTTTGCTTGTACTGGGTCTCTCTGGTTAGACCAGATCTGAGCCTGGGAGCTCTCTGGCTAACTAGGGA
ACCCACTGCTTAAGCCTCAATAAAGCTTGCCTTGAGTGCTTCAAGTAGTGTGTGCCCGTCTGTTGTGTGA
CTCTGGTAACTAGAGATCCCTCAGACCCTTTTAGTCAGTGTGGAAAATCTCTAGCAGTACGTATAGTAGT
TCATGTCATCTTATTATTCAGTATTTATAACTTGCAAAGAAATGAATATCAGAGAGTGAGAGGAACTTGT
TTATTGCAGCTTATAATGGTTACAAATAAAGCAATAGCATCACAAATTTCACAAATAAAGCATTTTTTTC
ACTGCATTCTAGTTGTGGTTTGTCCAAACTCATCAATGTATCTTATCATGTCTGGCTCTAGCTATCCCGC
CCCTAACTCCGCCCATCCCGCCCCTAACTCCGCCCAGTTCCGCCCATTCTCCGCCCCATGGCTGACTAAT
TTTTTTTATTTATGCAGAGGCCGAGGCCGCCTCGGCCTCTGAGCTATTCCAGAAGTAGTGAGGAGGCTTT
TTTGGAGGCCTAGGGACGTACCCAATTCGCCCTATAGTGAGTCGTATTACGCGCGCTCACTGGCCGTCGT
TTTACAACGTCGTGACTGGGAAAACCCTGGCGTTACCCAACTTAATCGCCTTGCAGCACATCCCCCTTTC
GCCAGCTGGCGTAATAGCGAAGAGGCCCGCACCGATCGCCCTTCCCAACAGTTGCGCAGCCTGAATGGCG
AATGGG
[124 nt withheld, positions 3367-3490]
C
[91 nt withheld, positions 3492-3582]
A
[49 nt withheld, positions 3584-3632]
CCTTTGACGTTGGAGTCCACGTTCTTT
[37 nt withheld, positions 3660-3696]
ACCCTATCTCGGTCTATTCTTTTGATTTATAAGGGATTTTGCCGATTTCGGCCTATTGGTTAAAAAATGA
GCTGATTTAACAAAAATTTAACGCGAATTTTAACAAAATATTAACGCTTACAATTTAGGTGGCACTTTTC
GGGGAAATGTGCGCGGAACCCCTATTTGTTTATTTTTCTAAATACATTCAAATATGTATCCGCTCATGAG
ACAATAACCCTGATAAATGCTTCAATAATATTGAAAAAGGAAGAGTATGAGTATTCAACATTTCCGTGTC
GCCCTTATTCCCTTTTTTGCGGCATTTTGCCTTCCTGTTTTTGCTCACCCAGAAACGCTGGTGAAAGTAA
AAGATGCTGAAGATCAGTTGGGTGCACGAGTGGGTTACATCGAACTGGATCTCAACAGCGGTAAGATCCT
TGAGAGTTTTCGCCCCGAAGAACGTTTTCCAATGATGAGCACTTTTAAAGTTCTGCTATGTGGCGCGGTA
TTATCCCGTATTGACGCCGGGCAAGAGCAACTCGGTCGCCGCATACACTATTCTCAGAATGACTTGGTTG
AGTACTCACCAGTCACAGAAAAGCATCTTACGGATGGCATGACAGTAAGAGAATTATGCAGTGCTGCCAT
AACCATGAGTGATAACACTGCGGCCAACTTACTTCTGACAACGATCGGAGGACCGAAGGAGCTAACCGCT
TTTTTGCACAACATGGGGGATCATGTAACTCGCCTTGATCGTTGGGAACCGGAGCTGAATGAAGCCATAC
CAAACGACGAGCGTGACACCACGATGCCTGTAGCAATGGCAACAACGTTGCGCAAACTATTAACTGGCGA
ACTACTTACTCTAGCTTCCCGGCAACAATTAATAGACTGGATGGAGGCGGATAAAGTTGCAGGACCACTT
CTGCGCTCGGCCCTTCCGGCTGGCTGGTTTATTGCTGATAAATCTGGAGCCGGTGAGCGTGGGTCTCGCG
GTATCATTGCAGCACTGGGGCCAGATGGTAAGCCCTCCCGTATCGTAGTTATCTACACGACGGGGAGTCA
GGCAACTATGGATGAACGAAATAGACAGATCGCTGAGATAGGTGCCTCACTGATTAAGCATTGGTAACTG
TCAGACCAAGTTTACTCATATATACTTTAGATTGATTTAAAACTTCATTTTTAATTTAAAAGGATCTAGG
TGAAGATCCTTTTTGATAATCTCATGACCAAAATCCCTTAACGTGAGTTTTCGTTCCACTGAGCGTCAGA
CCCCGTAGAAAAGATCAAAGGATCTTCTTGAGATCCTTTTTTTCTGCGCGTAATCTGCTGCTTGCAAACA
AAAAAACCACCGCTACCAGCGGTGGTTTGTTTGCCGGATCAAGAGCTACCAACTCTTTTTCCGAAGGTAA
CTGGCTTCAGCAGAGCGCAGATACCAAATACTGTTCTTCTAGTGTAGCCGTAGTTAGGCCACCACTTCAA
GAACTCTGTAGCACCGCCTACATACCTCGCTCTGCTAATCCTGTTACCAGTGGCTGCTGCCAGTGGCGAT
AAGTCGTGTCTTACCGGGTTGGACTCAAGACGATAGTTACCGGATAAGGCGCAGCGGTCGGGCTGAACGG
GGGGTTCGTGCACACAGCCCAGCTTGGAGCGAACGACCTACACCGAACTGAGATACCTACAGCGTGAGCT
ATGAGAAAGCGCCACGCTTCCCGAAGGGAGAAAGGCGGACAGGTATCCGGTAAGCGGCAGGGTCGGAACA
GGAGAGCGCACGAGGGAGCTTCCAGGGGGAAACGCCTGGTATCTTTATAGTCCTGTCGGGTTTCGCCACC
TCTGACTTGAGCGTCGATTTTTGTGATGCTCGTCAGGGGGGCGGAGCCTATGGAAAAACGCCAGCAACGC
GGCCTTTTTACGGTTCCTGGCCTTTTGCTGGCCTTTTGCTCACATGTTCTTTCCTGCGTTATCCCCTGAT
TCTGTGGATAACCGTATTACCGCCTTTGAGTGAGCTGATACCGCTCGCCGCAGCCGAACGACCGAGCGCA
GCGAGTCAGTGAGCGAGGAAGCGGAAGAGCGCCCAATACGCAAACCGCCTCTCCCCGCGCGTTGGCCGAT
TCATTAATGCAGCTGGCACGACAGGTTTCCCGACTGGAAAGCGGGCAGTGAGCGCAACGCAATTAATGTG
AGTTAGCTCACTCATTAGGCACCCCAGGCTTTACACTTTATGCTTCCGGCTCGTATGTTGTGTGGAATTG
TGAGCGGATAACAATTTCACACAGGAAACAGCTATGACCATGATTACGCCAAGCGCGCAATTAACCCTCA
CTAAAGGGAACAAAAGCTGGAGCTGCAAGCTTAATGTAGTCTTATGCAATACTCTTGTAGTCTTGCAACA
TGGTAACGATGAGTTAGCAACATGCCTTACAAGGAGAGAAAAAGCACCGTGCATGCCGATTGGTGGAAGT
AAGGTGGTACGATCGTGCCTTATTAGGAAGGCAACAGACGGGTCTGACATGGATTGGACGAACCACTGAA
TTGCCGCATTGCAGAGATATTGTATTTAAGTGCCTAGCTCGATACATAAACGGGTCTCTCTGGTTAGACC
AGATCTGAGCCTGGGAGCTCTCTGGCTAACTAGGGAACCCACTGCTTAAGCCTCAATAAAGCTTGCCTTG
AGTGCTTCAAGTAGTGTGTGCCCGTCTGTTGTGTGACTCTGGTAACTAGAGATCCCTCAGACCCTTTTAG
TCAGTGTGGAAAATCTCTAGCAGTGGCGCCCGAACAGGGACTTGAAAGCGAAAGGGAAACCAGAGGAGCT
CTCTCGACGCAGGACTCGGCTTGCTGAAGCGCGCACGGCAAGAGGCGAGGGGCGGCGACTGGTGAGTACG
CCAAAAATTTTGACTAGCGGAGGCTAGAAGGAGAGAGATGGGTGCGAGAGCGTCAGTATTAAGCGGGGGA
GAATTAGATCGCGATGGGAAAAAATTCGGTTAAGGCCAGGGGGAAAGAAAAAATATAAATTAAAACATAT
AGTATGGGCAAGCAGGGAGCTAGAACGATTCGCAGTTAATCCTGGCCTGTTAGAAACATCAGAAGGCTGT
AGACAAATACTGGGACAGCTACAACCATCCCTTCAGACAGGATCAGAAGAACTTAGATCATTATATAATA
CAGTAGCAACCCTCTATTGTGTGCATCAAAGGATAGAGATAAAAGACACCAAGGAAGCTTTAGACAAGAT
AGAGGAAGAGCAAAACAAAAGTAAGACCACCGCACAGCAAGCGGCCGCTGATCTTCAGACCTGGAGGAGG
AGATATGAGGGACAATTGGAGAAGTGAATTATATAAATATAAAGTAGTAAAAATTGAACCATTAGGAGTA
GCACCCACCAAGGCAAAGAGAAGAGTGGTGCAGAGAGAAAAAAGAGCAGTGGGAATAGGAGCTTTGTTCC
TTGGGTTCTTGGGAGCAGCAGGAAGCACTATGGGCGCAGCGTCAATGACGCTGACGGTACAGGCCAGACA
ATTATTGTCTGGTATAGTGCAGCAGCAGAACAATTTGCTGAGGGCTATTGAGGCGCAACAGCATCTGTTG
CAACTCACAGTCTGGGGCATCAAGCAGCTCCAGGCAAGAATCCTGGCTGTGGAAAGATACCTAAAGGATC
AACAGCTCCTGGGGATTTGGGGTTGCTCTGGAAAACTCATTTGCACCACTGCTGTGCCTTGGAATGCTAG
TTGGAGTAATAAATCTCTGGAACAGATTTGGAATCACACGACCTGGATGGAGTGGGACAGAGAAATTAAC
AATTACACAAGCTTAATACACTCCTTAATTGAAGAATCGCAAAACCAGCAAGAAAAGAATGAACAAGAAT
TATTGGAATTAGATAAATGGGCAAGTTTGTGGAATTGGTTTAACATAACAAATTGGCTGTGGTATATAAA
ATTATTCATAATGATAGTAGGAGGCTTGGTAGGTTTAAGAATAGTTTTTGCTGTACTTTCTATAGTGAAT
AGAGTTAGGCAGGGATATTCACCATTATCGTTTCAGACCCACCTCCCAACCCCGAGGGGACCCAGAGAGG
GCCTATTTCCCATGATTCCTTCATATTTGCATATACGATACAAGGCTGTTAGAGAGATAATTAGAATTAA
TTTGACTGTAAACACAAAGATATTAGTACAAAATACGTGACGTAGAAAGTAATAATTTCTTGGGTAGTTT
GCAGTTTTAAAATTATGTTTTAAAATGGACTATCATATGCTTACCGTAACTTGAAAGTATTTCGATTTCT
TGGCTTTATATATCTTGTGGAAAGGACGAAACACCGGATGGGCTCGTCCATGTCGGGTTTTAGAGCTAGA
AATAGCAAGTTAAAATAAGGCTAGTCCGTTATCAACTTGAAAAAGTGGCACCGAGTCGGTGCTTTTTTAA
GCTTGGCGTAACTAGATCTTGAGACAAATGGCAGTATTCATCCACAATTTTAAAAGAAAAGGGGGGATTG
GGGGGTACAGTGCAGGGGAAAGAATAGTAGACATAATAGCAACAGACATACAAACTAAAGAATTACAAAA
ACAAATTACAAAAATTCAAAATTTTCGGGTTTATTACAGGGACAGCAGAGATCCACTTTGGCGCCGGCTC
GAGGGGG
Features (pLannotate 1.2.2; 29 found; start..end, strand, type, name):
     14..80      +  CDS            small t antigen (fragment): SV40 (simian virus 40) small t antigen
    106..317     +  promoter       EF-1α core promoter: core promoter for human elongation factor EF-1α
    318..1256    +  intron         EF-1α intron A: intron upstream of the start codon of human EF-1α
   1278..1877    +  CDS            PuroR (fragment): puromycin N-acetyltransferase; pac from Streptomyces; confers resistance to puromycin
   1893..2481    +  misc_feature   WPRE: woodchuck hepatitis virus posttranscriptional regulatory element
   2532..2551    +  misc_feature   cPPT/CTS (fragment): central polypurine tract and central termination sequence of HIV-1
   2553..2786    +  LTR            3' LTR (ΔU3): self-inactivating 3' long terminal repeat (LTR) from HIV-1
   2864..2985    +  polyA_signal   SV40 poly(A) signal: SV40 polyadenylation signal
   3025..3160    +  rep_origin     SV40 ori: SV40 origin of replication
   3181..3199    -  promoter       T7 promoter: promoter for bacteriophage T7 RNA polymerase
   3207..3362    +  CDS            lacZα (fragment): LacZα fragment of β-galactosidase; lacZ fragment
   3367..3795    +  rep_origin     f1 ori (sequence partly withheld): f1 bacteriophage origin of replication; arrow indicates direction of (+) strand synthesis
   3848..3952    +  promoter       AmpR promoter: bla
   3953..4813    +  CDS            AmpR: β-lactamase; bla; confers resistance to ampicillin, carbenicillin, and related antibiotics
   4984..5572    +  rep_origin     ori: high-copy-number ColE1/pMB1/pBR322/pUC origin of replication
   5755..5847    +  CDS            lacI (fragment): lac repressor; lacI; The lac repressor binds to the lac operator to inhibit transcription in E. coli. This inhibition can be relieved by adding lactose or isopropyl-β-D-thiogalactopyranoside (IPTG).
   5860..5881    +  protein_bind   CAP binding site: CAP binding activates transcription in the presence of cAMP. E. coli catabolite activator protein
   5896..5926    +  promoter       lac promoter: promoter for the E. coli lac operon
   5934..5950    +  protein_bind   lac operator: The lac repressor binds to the lac operator to inhibit transcription in E. coli. This inhibition can be relieved by adding lactose or isopropyl-β-D-thiogalactopyranoside (IPTG). lac repressor encoded by lacI
   5995..6013    +  promoter       T3 promoter: promoter for bacteriophage T3 RNA polymerase
   6041..6267    +  promoter       RSV promoter: Rous sarcoma virus enhancer/promoter
   6268..6448    +  LTR            5' LTR (truncated): truncated 5' long terminal repeat (LTR) from HIV-1
   6495..6620    +  misc_feature   HIV-1 Ψ: packaging signal of human immunodeficiency virus type 1
   6604..6967    +  CDS            HIV-1 gag (fragment): gag protein from human immunodeficiency virus 1; gag
   7113..7346    +  misc_feature   RRE: The Rev response element (RRE) of HIV-1 allows for Rev-dependent mRNA export from the nucleus to the cytoplasm.
   7723..7749    +  CDS            Rev (fragment): human immunodeficiency virus 1 (HIV-1) Rev protein; rev; enhances nuclear export of unspliced and incompletely spliced viral mRNAs
   7753..7993    +  promoter       U6 promoter: RNA polymerase III promoter for human U6 snRNA
   8023..8098    +  misc_RNA       gRNA scaffold: guide RNA scaffold for the Streptococcus pyogenes CRISPR/Cas9 system
   8154..8271    +  misc_feature   cPPT/CTS: central polypurine tract and central termination sequence of HIV-1
