[The description below was written by a language model from this plasmid's Addgene catalogue record and pLannotate feature annotations shown in this document.]
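Description:
STK32C gRNA (BRDN0001146377) is a third-generation lentiviral guide RNA plasmid built on the lentiGuide-Puro backbone and designed to direct Streptococcus pyogenes Cas9 to the human kinase gene STK32C (also known as PKE or YANK3). In bacteria it is maintained at high copy through a ColE1/pUC-type origin and selected with ampicillin via the β-lactamase gene. An f1 origin, an SV40 origin and residual lac and T7/T3 promoter elements are also carried over from the cloning backbone.

The viral genome is transcribed from an RSV promoter fused to a truncated HIV-1 5' LTR, which makes packaging Tat-independent. It includes the Ψ packaging signal, a gag fragment, the Rev response element for nuclear export of full-length transcripts, and a cPPT/CTS to aid nuclear import. It ends in a ΔU3 self-inactivating 3' LTR followed by an SV40 polyadenylation signal. Within this frame sit two expression units. A human U6 RNA polymerase III promoter drives the STK32C-specific spacer joined to the Cas9 gRNA scaffold. The EF-1α core promoter with its intron A drives puromycin N-acetyltransferase for selection of transduced mammalian cells, and a WPRE downstream enhances transcript expression.

The plasmid does not encode Cas9, so it must be paired with a separate Cas9 vector or used in cells that already express the nuclease, typically for knockout of STK32C. It belongs to a human kinome gRNA collection produced with optimized sgRNA design rules. The depositors note that the guide was designed against a GenBank reference sequence that has since been withdrawn, so its targeting should be checked against current annotation.
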