Addgene plasmid #76932: STK32C gRNA (BRDN0001146377)
Purpose: 3rd generation lentiviral gRNA plasmid targeting human STK32C
Depositing lab: John Doench & David Root. Depositing organization: Broad Institute. Publication: Optimized sgRNA design to maximize activity and minimize off-target effects of CRISPR-Cas9. Doench JG, Fusi N, Sullender M, Hegde M, Vaimberg EW, Donovan KF, Smith I, Tothova Z, Wilen C, Orchard R, Virgin HW, Listgarten J, Root DE. Nat Biotechnol. 2016 Jan 18. doi: 10.1038/nbt.3437. PubMed 26780180.
Backbone
  Vector backbone: lentiGuide-Puro
  Backbone manufacturer: Zhang Lab (Addgene plasmid # 52963)
  Vector type: Mammalian Expression, Lentiviral, CRISPR
  Selectable markers: Puromycin
Growth in bacteria
  Bacterial resistance: Ampicillin, 100 μg/mL
  Growth temperature: 37°C
  Growth strain: DH5alpha
  Copy number: High Copy
Gene/Insert
  Gene/Insert name: STK32C (alt name: STK32C)
  gRNA/shRNA sequence: GATGGGCTCGTCCATGTCGG
  Species: H. sapiens (human)
  Entrez Gene: STK32C (a.k.a. PKE, YANK3, MGC23665, RP11-140A10.1)
  Promoter: hU6
  Cloning method: Unknown
  Sequencing primers: 5′ U6-F; 3′ pS2-R
Terms and licenses: Academic/Nonprofit Terms; Industry Terms: Not Available to Industry
Depositor comments: The gRNA was designed to target a Genbank reference sequence which has since been removed from the database. Note that this plasmid does NOT contain Cas9. It should be used in conjunction with lentiCas9-Blast (Addgene #52962) or otherwise with cell lines already expressing Cas9. Browse the full kinome gRNA library at http://www.addgene.org/pooled-library/broadgpp-human-kinome/ or visit http://www.broadinstitute.org/rnai/public/ for detailed protocols and information.
How to cite: STK32C gRNA (BRDN0001146377) was a gift from John Doench & David Root (Addgene plasmid # 76932 ; http://n2t.net/addgene:76932 ; RRID:Addgene_76932)
