>Addgene plasmid #76932 | STK32C gRNA (BRDN0001146377) | depositor partial sequence | sequence record 144392 | Target Sequence
GATGGGCTCGTCCATGTCGG
