>Addgene plasmid #76932 | STK32C gRNA (BRDN0001146377) | addgene partial sequence | sequence record 186787 | hU6-F
AGAAAGTAATAATTTCTTGGGTAGTTTGCAGTTTTAAAATTATGTTTTAAAATGGACTATCATATGCTTA
CCGTAACTTGAAAGTATTTCGATTTCTTGGCTTTATATATCTTGTGGAAAGGACGAAACACCGGATGGGC
TCGTCCATGTCGGGTTTTAGAGCTAGAAATAGCAAGTTAAAATAAGGCTAGTCCGTTATCAACTTGAAAA
AGTGGCACCGAGTCGGTGCTTTTTTAAGCTTGGCGTAACTAGATCTTGAGACAAATGGCAGTATTCATCC
ACAATTTTAAAAGAAAAGGGGGGATTGGGGGGTACAGTGCAGGGGAAAGAATAGTAGACATAATAGCAAC
AGACATACAAACTAAAGAATTACAAAAACAAATTACAAAAATTCAAAATTTTCGGGTTTATTACAGGGAC
AGCAGAGATCCACTTTGGCGCCGGCTCGAGGGGGCCCGGGTGCAAAGATGGATAAAGTTTTAAACAGAGA
GGAATCTTTGCAGCTAATGGACCTTCTAGGTCTTGAAAGGAGTGGGAATTGGCTCCGGTGCCCGTCAGTG
GGCAGAGCGC
